Addgene plasmid #185593: pCAGGS SARS-CoV-2 Delta Spike
Purpose: Expresses codon-optimized full length SARS-CoV-2 Delta Spike
Depositing lab: Marceline Côté. Depositing organization: University of Ottawa. Publication: Identification and differential usage of a host metalloproteinase entry pathway by SARS-CoV-2 Delta and Omicron. Benlarbi M, Laroche G, Fink C, Fu K, Mulloy RP, Phan A, Ariana A, Stewart CM, Prevost J, Beaudoin-Bussieres G, Daniel R, Bo Y, El Ferri O, Yockell-Lelievre J, Stanford WL, Giguere PM, Mubareka S, Finzi A, Dekaban GA, Dikeakos JD, Cote M. iScience. 2022 Nov 18;25(11):105316. doi: 10.1016/j.isci.2022.105316. Epub 2022 Oct 10. PubMed 36254158.
Backbone
  Vector backbone: pCAGGS
  Backbone size w/o insert (bp): 4717
  Total vector size (bp): 8529
  Vector type: Mammalian Expression
Growth in bacteria
  Bacterial resistance: Ampicillin, 100 μg/mL
  Growth temperature: 37°C
  Growth strain: DH5alpha
  Copy number: High Copy
Gene/Insert
  Gene/Insert name: SARS-CoV-2 Delta Spike (alt name: SARS-CoV-2 B.1.617.2 Spike)
  Insert size (bp): 3810
  Mutation: Contains the following mutations: T19R, Δ156-157, R158G, L452R, T478K, D614G, P681R, D950N
  Entrez Gene: S (a.k.a. GU280_gp02, spike glycoprotein)
  Promoter: chicken β-actin promoter, CMV enhancer
  Cloning method: Restriction Enzyme; 5′ cloning site EcoRI (not destroyed); 3′ cloning site NheI (not destroyed)
  Sequencing primers: 5′ CTCTAGAGCCTCTGCTAACCATGTTC
Terms and licenses: Academic/Nonprofit Terms; Industry Terms
Depositor comments: Please visit https://www.biorxiv.org/content/10.1101/2022.02.19.481107v1 for bioRxiv preprint.
How to cite: pCAGGS SARS-CoV-2 Delta Spike was a gift from Marceline Côté (Addgene plasmid # 185593 ; http://n2t.net/addgene:185593 ; RRID:Addgene_185593)
