[The description below was written by a language model from this plasmid's Addgene catalogue record and pLannotate feature annotations shown in this document.]
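Description:
pCAGGS SARS-CoV-2 Delta Spike is a mammalian expression plasmid built on the pCAGGS backbone that drives production of the codon-optimized, full-length spike glycoprotein of the SARS-CoV-2 Delta (B.1.617.2) variant. It is maintained in E. coli as a high-copy plasmid through a ColE1/pUC-type origin and is selected with ampicillin via the β-lactamase gene and its native promoter. The catalogue lists a total size of about 8.5 kb, and the sequenced record is within a few bases of that figure.

The spike open reading frame, cloned between EcoRI and NheI sites that both remain intact, sits downstream of the composite CAG regulatory unit: the human cytomegalovirus immediate-early enhancer, the chicken β-actin promoter, and a chimeric chicken β-actin/rabbit β-globin intron, which together give strong constitutive transcription in a wide range of mammalian cells. Transcripts are terminated by the rabbit β-globin polyadenylation signal. A short β-globin-like fragment annotated just upstream of the insert is most likely residual backbone sequence at the end of the intron rather than a deliberate fusion. The insert carries the recorded Delta-defining changes T19R, Δ156-157, R158G, L452R, T478K, D614G, P681R and D950N, and no epitope tag or reporter is annotated. The backbone also retains an SV40 origin, which allows episomal amplification in cells expressing large T antigen, along with lac promoter/operator remnants and an SV40 poly(A) signal that have no role in spike expression. There is no mammalian selection marker, so the plasmid is suited to transient transfection. The associated publication concerns host entry pathways used by Delta and Omicron, consistent with use in studying spike-mediated entry.
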