Features (pLannotate 1.2.2; 17 found; start..end, strand, type, name):
      4..383     +  enhancer       CMV enhancer: human cytomegalovirus immediate early enhancer
    385..660     +  promoter       chicken β-actin promoter: No description available
    661..1677    +  intron         chimeric intron: chimera between introns from chicken β-actin and rabbit β-globin
   1675..1731    +  CDS            HBB (fragment): HBB_LEPEU - Experimental evidence at protein level: Swiss-Prot protein existence level 1. Involved in oxygen transport from the lung to the various peripheral tissues. From Lepus europaeus (European hare).
   1738..5550    +  CDS            S (sequence partly withheld): SPIKE_SARS2 - Experimental evidence at protein level: Swiss-Prot protein existence level 1. [Spike glycoprotein]: May down-regulate host tetherin (BST2) by lysosomal degradation, thereby counteracting its antiviral activity. From Severe acute respiratory syndrome coronavirus 2 (2019-nCoV) (SARS-CoV-2).
   5628..5683    +  polyA_signal   β-globin poly(A) signal: rabbit β-globin polyadenylation signal (Gil and Proudfoot, 1987)
   6068..6084    -  protein_bind   lac operator: The lac repressor binds to the lac operator to inhibit transcription in E. coli. This inhibition can be relieved by adding lactose or isopropyl-β-D-thiogalactopyranoside (IPTG). lac repressor encoded by lacI
   6092..6122    -  promoter       lac promoter: promoter for the E. coli lac operon
   6137..6158    -  protein_bind   CAP binding site: CAP binding activates transcription in the presence of cAMP. E. coli catabolite activator protein
   6171..6210    -  CDS            lacI (fragment): lac repressor; lacI; The lac repressor binds to the lac operator to inhibit transcription in E. coli. This inhibition can be relieved by adding lactose or isopropyl-β-D-thiogalactopyranoside (IPTG).
   6217..6239    +  promoter       SV40 promoter (fragment): SV40 enhancer and early promoter
   6263..6398    +  rep_origin     SV40 ori: SV40 origin of replication
   6418..6552    +  polyA_signal   SV40 poly(A) signal: SV40 polyadenylation signal
   6554..6608    -  CDS            lacI (fragment): lac repressor; lacI; The lac repressor binds to the lac operator to inhibit transcription in E. coli. This inhibition can be relieved by adding lactose or isopropyl-β-D-thiogalactopyranoside (IPTG).
   6791..7379    -  rep_origin     ori: high-copy-number ColE1/pMB1/pBR322/pUC origin of replication
   7550..8410    -  CDS            AmpR: β-lactamase; bla; confers resistance to ampicillin, carbenicillin, and related antibiotics
   8411..8515    -  promoter       AmpR promoter: bla
>Addgene plasmid #185593 | pCAGGS SARS-CoV-2 Delta Spike | addgene full sequence | sequence record 363820 | Addgene NGS Result
GTCGACATTGATTATTGACTAGTTATTAATAGTAATCAATTACGGGGTCATTAGTTCATAGCCCATATAT
GGAGTTCCGCGTTACATAACTTACGGTAAATGGCCCGCCTGGCTGACCGCCCAACGACCCCCGCCCATTG
ACGTCAATAATGACGTATGTTCCCATAGTAACGCCAATAGGGACTTTCCATTGACGTCAATGGGTGGAGT
ATTTACGGTAAACTGCCCACTTGGCAGTACATCAAGTGTATCATATGCCAAGTACGCCCCCTATTGACGT
CAATGACGGTAAATGGCCCGCCTGGCATTATGCCCAGTACATGACCTTATGGGACTTTCCTACTTGGCAG
TACATCTACGTATTAGTCATCGCTATTACCATGGTCGAGGTGAGCCCCACGTTCTGCTTCACTCTCCCCA
TCTCCCCCCCCTCCCCACCCCCAATTTTGTATTTATTTATTTTTTAATTATTTTGTGCAGCGATGGGGGC
GGGGGGGGGGGGGGCGCGCGCCAGGCGGGGSGGGGSGGGGSGRGGGGSGGGGSGGGGSGRGGCGGRGAGG
TGCGGCGGCAGCCAATCAGAGCGGCGCGCTCCGAAAGTTTCCTTTTATGGCGAGGCGGCGGCGGCGGCGG
CCCTATAAAAAGCGAAGCGCGCGGCGGGCGGGAGTCGCTGCGCGCTGCCTTCGCCCCGTGCCCCGCTCCG
CCGCCGCCTCGCGCCGCCCGCCCCGGCTCTGACTGACCGCGTTACTCCCACAGGTGAGCGGGCGGGACGG
CCCTTCTCCTCCGGGCTGTAATTAGCGCTTGGTTTAATGACGGCTTGTTTCTTTTCTGTGGCTGCGTGAA
AGCCTTGAGGGGCTCCGGGAGGGCCCTTTGTGCGGGGGGAGCGGCTCGGGGGGTGCGTGCGTGTGTGTGT
GCGTGGGGAGCGCCGCGTGCGGCTCCGCGCTGCCCGGCGGCTGTGAGCGCTGCGGGCGCGGCGCGGGGCT
TTGTGCGCTCCGCAGTGTGCGCGAGGGGAGCGCGGCCGGGGGCGGTGCCCCGCGGTGCGGGGGGGGCTGC
GAGGGGAACAAAGGCTGCGTGCGGGGTGTGTGCGTGGGGGGGTGAGCAGGGGGTGTGGGCGCGTCGGTCG
GGCTGCAACCCCCCCTGCACCCCCCTCCCCGAGTTGCTGAGCACGGCCCGGCTTCGGGTGCGGGGCTCCG
TACGGGGCGTGGCGCGGGGCTCGCCGTGCCGGGCGGGGGGTGGCGGCAGGTGGGGGTGCCGGGCGGGGCG
GGGCCGCCTCGGGCCGGGGRGGGCTCGGGGGAGGGGCGCGGCGGCCCCCGGAGCGCCGGCGGCTGTCGAG
GCGCGGCGAGCCGCAGCCATTGCCTTTTATGGTAATCGTGCGAGAGGGCGCAGGGACTTCCTTTGTCCCA
AATCTGTGCGGAGCCGAAATCTGGGAGGCGCCGCCGCACCCCCTCTAGCGGGCGCGGGGCGAAGCGGTGC
GGCGCCGGCAGGAAGGAAATGGGCGGGGAGGGCCTTCGTGCGTCGCCGCGCCGCCGTCCCCTTCTCCCTC
TCCAGCCTCGGGGCTGTCCGCGGGGGGACGGCTGCCTTCGGGGGGGACGGGGCAGGGCGGGGTTCGGCTT
CTGGCGTGTGACCGGCGGCTCTAGAGCCTCTGCTAACCATGTTCATGCCTTCTTCTTTTTCCTACAGCTC
CTGGGCAACGTGCTGGTTATTGTGCTGTCTCATCATTTTGGCAAAGAATTCGCCACCATGTTCGTCTTCC
TCGTCCTCCTCCCCCTCGTCTCCTCCCAGTGCGTCAACCTCAGAACCCGCACCCAGCTCCCCCCCGCCTA
CACCAACTCCTTCACCCGCGGCGTCTACTACCCCGACAAGGTCTTCCGCTCCTCCGTCCTCCACTCCACC
CAGGACCTCTTCCTCCCCTTCTTCTCCAACGTCACCTGGTTCCACGCCATCCACGTCTCCGGCACCAACG
GCACCAAGCGCTTCGACAACCCCGTCCTCCCCTTCAACGACGGCGTCTACTTCGCCTCCACCGAGAAGTC
CAACATCATCCGCGGCTGGATCTTCGGCACCACCCTCGACTCCAAGACCCAGTCCCTCCTCATCGTCAAC
AACGCCACCAACGTCGTCATCAAGGTCTGCGAGTTCCAGTTCTGCAACGACCCCTTCCTCGGCGTCTACT
ACCACAAGAACAACAAGTCCTGGATGGAGTCCGGCGTCTACTCCTCCGCCAACAACTGCACCTTCGAGTA
CGTCTCCCAGCCCTTCCTCATGGACCTCGAGGGCAAGCAGGGCAACTTCAAGAACCTCCGCGAGTTCGTC
TTCAAGAACATCGACGGCTACTTCAAGATCTACTCCAAGCACACCCCCATCAACCTCGTCCGCGACCTCC
CCCAGGGCTTCTCCGCCCTCGAGCCCCTCGTCGACCTCCCCATCGGCATCAACATCACCCGCTTCCAGAC
CCTCCTCGCCCTCCACCGCTCCTACCTCACCCCCGGCGACTCCTCCTCCGGCTGGACCGCCGGCGCCGCC
GCCTACTACGTCGGCTACCTCCAGCCCCGCACCTTCCTCCTCAAGTACAACGAGAACGGCACCATCACCG
ACGCCGTCGACTGCGCCCTCGACCCCCTCTCCGAGACCAAGTGCACCCTCAAGTCCTTCACCGTCGAGAA
GGGCATCTACCAGACCTCCAACTTCCGC
[654 nt withheld, positions 2689-3342]
TGCGTCAACTTCAACTTCAACGGCCTCACCGGCACCGGCGTCCTCACCGAGTCCAACAAGAAGTTCCTCC
CCTTCCAGCAGTTCGGCCGCGACATCGCCGACACCACCGACGCCGTCCGCGACCCCCAGACCCTCGAGAT
CCTCGACATCACCCCCTGCTCCTTCGGCGGCGTCTCCGTCATCACCCCCGGCACCAACACCTCCAACCAG
GTCGCCGTCCTCTACCAGGGTGTCAACTGCACCGAGGTCCCCGTCGCCATCCACGCCGACCAGCTCACCC
CCACCTGGCGCGTCTACTCCACCGGCTCCAACGTCTTCCAGACCCGCGCCGGCTGCCTCATCGGCGCCGA
GCACGTCAACAACTCCTACGAGTGCGACATCCCCATCGGCGCCGGCATCTGCGCCTCCTACCAGACCCAG
ACCAACTCCAGACGCCGCGCCCGCTCCGTCGCCTCCCAGTCCATCATCGCCTACACCATGTCCCTCGGCG
CCGAGAACTCCGTCGCCTACTCCAACAACTCCATCGCCATCCCCACCAACTTCACCATCTCCGTCACCAC
CGAGATCCTCCCCGTCTCCATGACCAAGACCTCCGTCGACTGCACCATGTACATCTGCGGCGACTCCACC
GAGTGCTCCAACCTCCTCCTCCAGTACGGCTCCTTCTGCACCCAGCTCAACCGCGCCCTCACCGGCATCG
CCGTCGAGCAGGACAAGAACACCCAGGAGGTCTTCGCCCAGGTCAAGCAGATCTACAAGACCCCCCCCAT
CAAGGACTTCGGCGGCTTCAACTTCTCCCAGATCCTCCCCGACCCCTCCAAGCCCTCCAAGCGCTCCTTC
ATCGAGGACCTCCTCTTCAACAAGGTCACCCTCGCCGACGCCGGCTTCATCAAGCAGTACGGCGACTGCC
TCGGCGACATCGCCGCCCGCGACCTCATCTGCGCCCAGAAGTTCAACGGCCTCACCGTCCTCCCCCCCCT
CCTCACCGACGAGATGATCGCCCAGTACACCTCCGCCCTCCTCGCCGGCACCATCACCTCCGGCTGGACC
TTCGGCGCCGGCGCCGCCCTCCAGATCCCCTTCGCCATGCAGATGGCCTACCGCTTCAACGGCATCGGCG
TCACCCAGAACGTCCTCTACGAGAACCAGAAGCTCATCGCCAACCAGTTCAACTCCGCCATCGGCAAGAT
CCAGGACTCCCTCTCCTCCACCGCCTCCGCCCTCGGCAAGCTCCAGAACGTCGTCAACCAGAACGCCCAG
GCCCTCAACACCCTCGTCAAGCAGCTCTCCTCCAACTTCGGCGCCATCTCCTCCGTCCTCAACGACATCC
TCTCCCGCCTCGACAAGGTCGAGGCCGAGGTCCAGATCGACCGCCTCATCACCGGCCGCCTCCAGTCCCT
CCAGACCTACGTCACCCAGCAGCTCATCCGCGCCGCCGAGATCCGCGCCTCCGCCAACCTCGCCGCCACC
AAGATGTCCGAGTGCGTCCTCGGCCAGTCCAAGCGCGTCGACTTCTGCGGCAAGGGCTACCACCTCATGT
CCTTCCCCCAGTCCGCCCCCCACGGCGTCGTCTTCCTCCACGTCACCTACGTCCCCGCCCAGGAGAAGAA
CTTCACCACCGCCCCCGCCATCTGCCACGACGGCAAGGCCCACTTCCCCCGCGAGGGCGTCTTCGTCTCC
AACGGCACCCACTGGTTCGTCACCCAGCGCAACTTCTACGAGCCCCAGATCATCACCACCGACAACACCT
TCGTCTCCGGCAACTGCGACGTCGTCATCGGCATCGTCAACAACACCGTCTACGACCCCCTCCAGCCCGA
GCTCGACTCCTTCAAGGAGGAGCTCGACAAGTACTTCAAGAACCACACCTCCCCCGACGTCGACCTCGGC
GACATCTCCGGCATCAACGCCTCCGTCGTCAACATCCAGAAGGAGATCGACCGCCTCAACGAGGTCGCCA
AGAACCTCAACGAGTCCCTCATCGACCTCCAGGAGCTCGGCAAGTACGAGCAGTACATCAAGTGGCCCTG
GTACATCTGGCTCGGCTTCATCGCCGGCCTCATCGCCATCGTCATGGTCACCATCATGCTCTGCTGCATG
ACCTCCTGCTGCTCCTGCCTCAAGGGCTGCTGCTCCTGCGGCTCCTGCTGCAAGTTCGACGAGGACGACT
CCGAGCCCGTCCTCAAGGGCGTCAAGCTCCACTACACCTAAGCTAGCAGATCTTTTTCCCTCTGCCAAAA
ATTATGGGGACATCATGAAGCCCCTTGAGCATCTGACTTCTGGCTAATAAAGGAAATTTATTTTCATTGC
AATAGTGTGTTGGAATTTTTTGTGTCTCTCACTCGGAAGGACATATGGGAGGGCAAATCATTTAAAACAT
CAGAATGAGTATTTGGTTTAGAGTTTGGCAACATATGCCCATATGCTGGCTGCCATGAACAAAGGTTGGC
TATAAAGAGGTCATCAGTATATGAAACAGCCCCCTGCTGTCCATTCCTTATTCCATAGAAAAGCCTTGAC
TTGAGGTTAGATTTTTTTTATATTTTGTTTTGTGTTATTTTTTTCTTTAACATCCCTAAAATTTTCCTTA
CATGTTTTACTAGCCAGATTTTTCCTCCTCTCCTGACTACTCCCAGTCATAGCTGTCCCTCTTCTCTTAT
GGAGATCCCTCGACCTGCAGCCCAAGCTTGGCGTAATCATGGTCATAGCTGTTTCCTGTGTGAAATTGTT
ATCCGCTCACAATTCCACACAACATACGAGCCGGAAGCATAAAGTGTAAAGCCTGGGGTGCCTAATGAGT
GAGCTAACTCACATTAATTGCGTTGCGCTCACTGCCCGCTTTCCAGTCGGGAAACCTGTCGTGCCAGCGG
ATCCGCATCTCAATTAGTCAGCAACCATAGTCCCGCCCCTAACTCCGCCCATCCCGCCCCTAACTCCGCC
CAGTTCCGCCCATTCTCCGCCCCATGGCTGACTAATTTTTTTTATTTATGCAGAGGCCGAGGCCGCCTCG
GCCTCTGAGCTATTCCAGAAGTAGTGAGGAGGCTTTTTTGGAGGCCTAGGCTTTTGCAAAAAGCTAACTT
GTTTATTGCAGCTTATAATGGTTACAAATAAAGCAATAGCATCACAAATTTCACAAATAAAGCATTTTTT
TCACTGCATTCTAGTTGTGGTTTGTCCAAACTCATCAATGTATCTTATCATGTCTGGATCCGCTGCATTA
ATGAATCGGCCAACGCGCGGGGAGAGGCGGTTTGCGTATTGGGCGCTCTTCCGCTTCCTCGCTCACTGAC
TCGCTGCGCTCGGTCGTTCGGCTGCGGCGAGCGGTATCAGCTCACTCAAAGGCGGTAATACGGTTATCCA
CAGAATCAGGGGATAACGCAGGAAAGAACATGTGAGCAAAAGGCCAGCAAAAGGCCAGGAACCGTAAAAA
GGCCGCGTTGCTGGCGTTTTTCCATAGGCTCCGCCCCCCTGACGAGCATCACAAAAATCGACGCTCAAGT
CAGAGGTGGCGAAACCCGACAGGACTATAAAGATACCAGGCGTTTCCCCCTGGAAGCTCCCTCGTGCGCT
CTCCTGTTCCGACCCTGCCGCTTACCGGATACCTGTCCGCCTTTCTCCCTTCGGGAAGCGTGGCGCTTTC
TCATAGCTCACGCTGTAGGTATCTCAGTTCGGTGTAGGTCGTTCGCTCCAAGCTGGGCTGTGTGCACGAA
CCCCCCGTTCAGCCCGACCGCTGCGCCTTATCCGGTAACTATCGTCTTGAGTCCAACCCGGTAAGACACG
ACTTATCGCCACTGGCAGCAGCCACTGGTAACAGGATTAGCAGAGCGAGGTATGTAGGCGGTGCTACAGA
GTTCTTGAAGTGGTGGCCTAACTACGGCTACACTAGAAGAACAGTATTTGGTATCTGCGCTCTGCTGAAG
CCAGTTACCTTCGGAAAAAGAGTTGGTAGCTCTTGATCCGGCAAACAAACCACCGCTGGTAGCGGTGGTT
TTTTTGTTTGCAAGCAGCAGATTACGCGCAGAAAAAAAGGATCTCAAGAAGATCCTTTGATCTTTTCTAC
GGGGTCTGACGCTCAGTGGAACGAAAACTCACGTTAAGGGATTTTGGTCATGAGATTATCAAAAAGGATC
TTCACCTAGATCCTTTTAAATTAAAAATGAAGTTTTAAATCAATCTAAAGTATATATGAGTAAACTTGGT
CTGACAGTTACCAATGCTTAATCAGTGAGGCACCTATCTCAGCGATCTGTCTATTTCGTTCATCCATAGT
TGCCTGACTCCCCGTCGTGTAGATAACTACGATACGGGAGGGCTTACCATCTGGCCCCAGTGCTGCAATG
ATACCGCGAGACCCACGCTCACCGGCTCCAGATTTATCAGCAATAAACCAGCCAGCCGGAAGGGCCGAGC
GCAGAAGTGGTCCTGCAACTTTATCCGCCTCCATCCAGTCTATTAATTGTTGCCGGGAAGCTAGAGTAAG
TAGTTCGCCAGTTAATAGTTTGCGCAACGTTGTTGCCATTGCTACAGGCATCGTGGTGTCACGCTCGTCG
TTTGGTATGGCTTCATTCAGCTCCGGTTCCCAACGATCAAGGCGAGTTACATGATCCCCCATGTTGTGCA
AAAAAGCGGTTAGCTCCTTCGGTCCTCCGATCGTTGTCAGAAGTAAGTTGGCCGCAGTGTTATCACTCAT
GGTTATGGCAGCACTGCATAATTCTCTTACTGTCATGCCATCCGTAAGATGCTTTTCTGTGACTGGTGAG
TACTCAACCAAGTCATTCTGAGAATAGTGTATGCGGCGACCGAGTTGCTCTTGCCCGGCGTCAATACGGG
ATAATACCGCGCCACATAGCAGAACTTTAAAAGTGCTCATCATTGGAAAACGTTCTTCGGGGCGAAAACT
CTCAAGGATCTTACCGCTGTTGAGATCCAGTTCGATGTAACCCACTCGTGCACCCAACTGATCTTCAGCA
TCTTTTACTTTCACCAGCGTTTCTGGGTGAGCAAAAACAGGAAGGCAAAATGCCGCAAAAAAGGGAATAA
GGGCGACACGGAAATGTTGAATACTCATACTCTTCCTTTTTCAATATTATTGAAGCATTTATCAGGGTTA
TTGTCTCATGAGCGGATACATATTTGAATGTATTTAGAAAAATAAACAAATAGGGGTTCCGCGCACATTT
CCCCGAAAAGTGCCACCTGG
