>Addgene plasmid #185593 | pCAGGS SARS-CoV-2 Delta Spike | depositor partial sequence | sequence record 360170 | Spike gene
GCTCCTGGGCACGTGCTGGTTATTGTGCTGTCTCATCATTTTGGCAAAGAATTCGCCACCATGTTCGTCT
TCCTCGTCCTCCTCCCCCTCGTCTCCTCCCAGTGCGTCAACCTCAGAACCCGCACCCAGCTCCCCCCCGC
CTACACCAACTCCTTCACCCGCGGCGTCTACTACCCCGACAAGGTCTTCCGCTCCTCCGTCCTCCACTCC
ACCCAGGACCTCTTCCTCCCCTTCTTCTCCAACGTCACCTGGTTCCACGCCATCCACGTCTCCGGCACCA
ACGGCACCAAGCGCTTCGACAACCCCGTCCTCCCCTTCAACGACGGCGTCTACTTCGCCTCCACCGAGAA
GTCCAACATCATCCGCGGCTGGATCTTCGGCACCACCCTCGACTCCAAGACCCAGTCCCTCCTCATCGTC
AACAACGCCACCAACGTCGTCATCAAGGTCTGCGAGTTCCAGTTCTGCAACGACCCCTTCCTCGGCGTCT
ACTACCACAAGAACAACAAGTCCTGGATGGAGTCCGGCGTCTACTCCTCCGCCAACAACTGCACCTTCGA
GTACGTCTCCCAGCCCTTCCTCATGGACCTCGAGGGCAAGCAGGGCAACTTCAAGAACCTCCGCGAGTTC
GTCTTCAAGAACATCGACGGCTACTTCAAGATCTACTCCAAGCACACCCCCATCAACCTCGTCCGCGACC
TCCCCCAGGGCTTCTCCGCCCTCGAGCCCCTCGTCGACCTCCCCATCGGCATCAACATCACCCGCTTCCA
GACCCTCCTCGCCCTCCACCGCTCCTACCTCACCCCCGGCGACTCCTCCTCCGGCTGGACCGCCGGCGCC
GCCGCCTACTACGTCGGCTACCTCCAGCCCCGCACCTTCCTCCTCAAGTACAACGAGAACGGCACCATCA
CCGACGCCGTCGACTGCGCCCTCGACCCCCTCTCCGAGACCAAGTGCACCCTCAAGTCCTTCACCGTCGA
GAAGGGCATCTACCAGACCTCCAACTTCCGC
[654 nt withheld, positions 1012-1665]
TGCGTCAACTTCAACTTCAACGGCCTCACCGGCACCGGCGTCCTCACCGAGTCCAACAAGAAGTTCCTCC
CCTTCCAGCAGTTCGGCCGCGACATCGCCGACACCACCGACGCCGTCCGCGACCCCCAGACCCTCGAGAT
CCTCGACATCACCCCCTGCTCCTTCGGCGGCGTCTCCGTCATCACCCCCGGCACCAACACCTCCAACCAG
GTCGCCGTCCTCTACCAGGGTGTCAACTGCACCGAGGTCCCCGTCGCCATCCACGCCGACCAGCTCACCC
CCACCTGGCGCGTCTACTCCACCGGCTCCAACGTCTTCCAGACCCGCGCCGGCTGCCTCATCGGCGCCGA
GCACGTCAACAACTCCTACGAGTGCGACATCCCCATCGGCGCCGGCATCTGCGCCTCCTACCAGACCCAG
ACCAACTCCAGACGCCGCGCCCGCTCCGTCGCCTCCCAGTCCATCATCGCCTACACCATGTCCCTCGGCG
CCGAGAACTCCGTCGCCTACTCCAACAACTCCATCGCCATCCCCACCAACTTCACCATCTCCGTCACCAC
CGAGATCCTCCCCGTCTCCATGACCAAGACCTCCGTCGACTGCACCATGTACATCTGCGGCGACTCCACC
GAGTGCTCCAACCTCCTCCTCCAGTACGGCTCCTTCTGCACCCAGCTCAACCGCGCCCTCACCGGCATCG
CCGTCGAGCAGGACAAGAACACCCAGGAGGTCTTCGCCCAGGTCAAGCAGATCTACAAGACCCCCCCCAT
CAAGGACTTCGGCGGCTTCAACTTCTCCCAGATCCTCCCCGACCCCTCCAAGCCCTCCAAGCGCTCCTTC
ATCGAGGACCTCCTCTTCAACAAGGTCACCCTCGCCGACGCCGGCTTCATCAAGCAGTACGGCGACTGCC
TCGGCGACATCGCCGCCCGCGACCTCATCTGCGCCCAGAAGTTCAACGGCCTCACCGTCCTCCCCCCCCT
CCTCACCGACGAGATGATCGCCCAGTACACCTCCGCCCTCCTCGCCGGCACCATCACCTCCGGCTGGACC
TTCGGCGCCGGCGCCGCCCTCCAGATCCCCTTCGCCATGCAGATGGCCTACCGCTTCAACGGCATCGGCG
TCACCCAGAACGTCCTCTACGAGAACCAGAAGCTCATCGCCAACCAGTTCAACTCCGCCATCGGCAAGAT
CCAGGACTCCCTCTCCTCCACCGCCTCCGCCCTCGGCAAGCTCCAGAACGTCGTCAACCAGAACGCCCAG
GCCCTCAACACCCTCGTCAAGCAGCTCTCCTCCAACTTCGGCGCCATCTCCTCCGTCCTCAACGACATCC
TCTCCCGCCTCGACAAGGTCGAGGCCGAGGTCCAGATCGACCGCCTCATCACCGGCCGCCTCCAGTCCCT
CCAGACCTACGTCACCCAGCAGCTCATCCGCGCCGCCGAGATCCGCGCCTCCGCCAACCTCGCCGCCACC
AAGATGTCCGAGTGCGTCCTCGGCCAGTCCAAGCGCGTCGACTTCTGCGGCAAGGGCTACCACCTCATGT
CCTTCCCCCAGTCCGCCCCCCACGGCGTCGTCTTCCTCCACGTCACCTACGTCCCCGCCCAGGAGAAGAA
CTTCACCACCGCCCCCGCCATCTGCCACGACGGCAAGGCCCACTTCCCCCGCGAGGGCGTCTTCGTCTCC
AACGGCACCCACTGGTTCGTCACCCAGCGCAACTTCTACGAGCCCCAGATCATCACCACCGACAACACCT
TCGTCTCCGGCAACTGCGACGTCGTCATCGGCATCGTCAACAACACCGTCTACGACCCCCTCCAGCCCGA
GCTCGACTCCTTCAAGGAGGAGCTCGACAAGTACTTCAAGAACCACACCTCCCCCGACGTCGACCTCGGC
GACATCTCCGGCATCAACGCCTCCGTCGTCAACATCCAGAAGGAGATCGACCGCCTCAACGAGGTCGCCA
AGAACCTCAACGAGTCCCTCATCGACCTCCAGGAGCTCGGCAAGTACGAGCAGTACATCAAGTGGCCCTG
GTACATCTGGCTCGGCTTCATCGCCGGCCTCATCGCCATCGTCATGGTCACCATCATGCTCTGCTGCATG
ACCTCCTGCTGCTCCTGCCTCAAGGGCTGCTGCTCCTGCGGCTCCTGCTGCAAGTTCGACGAGGACGACT
CCGAGCCCGTCCTCAAGGGCGTCAAGCTCCACTACACCTAAGCTAGCAGATCTTTTTCCCTCTGCCAAAA
ATTATGGGGACATCATGAAGCCCCTTGAGCATCTGACTTCTGGCTAATAAAGGAAATTTATTTTCATTGC
AATAGTGTGTTGGAATTTTTTGTGTCTCTCACTCGGAAGGACATATGGGAGGGCAAATCATTTAAAACAT
CAGAATGAGTATTTGGTTTAGAGTTTGGCAACATATGCCCATATGCTGGCTGCCATGAACAAAGGTTGGC
TATAAAGAGGTCATCAGTATATGAAACAGCCCCCTGCTGTCCATTCCTTATTCCATAGAAAAGCCTTGAC
TTGAGGTTAGATTTTTTTTATATTTTGTTTTGTGTTATTTTTTTCTTTAACATCCCTAAAATTTTCCTTA
CATGTTTTACTAGCCAGATTTTTCCTCCTCTCCTGACTACTCCCAGTCATAGCTGTCCCTCTTCTCTTAT
GGAGATCCCTCGACCTGCAGCCCAAGCTTGGCGTAATCATGGTCATAGCTGTTTCCTGTGTGAATTGTTA
TCCGCTCACAATTCCACACAACATACGAGCCGGAAGCATAAAGTGTAAAGCCTGGGGTGCCTAATGAGTG
AGCTAACTCACATTA
